Addgene plasmid #227775: p133Tol2-Olactb:MCS, hsp70l-mcherry-CreERT2
Depositing lab: Bushra Raj. Publication: Barcoding Notch signaling in the developing brain. Siniscalco AM, Perera RP, Greenslade JE, Veeravenkatasubramanian H, Masters A, Doll HM, Raj B. Development. 2024 Nov 22:dev.203102. doi: 10.1242/dev.203102. PubMed 39575683.
Backbone
  Vector backbone: Tol2
  Total vector size (bp): 15690
  Vector type: zebrafish expression
Growth in bacteria
  Bacterial resistance: Ampicillin, 100 μg/mL
  Growth temperature: 37°C
  Growth strain: DH5alpha
  Copy number: Unknown
Gene/Insert 1
  Gene/Insert name: BFP-MCS
  Insert size (bp): 756
  Promoter: Olactb
Gene/Insert 2
  Gene/Insert name: mCherry-t2A-CreERT2
  Insert size (bp): 3016
  Promoter: hsp70l
How to cite: p133Tol2-Olactb:MCS, hsp70l-mcherry-CreERT2 was a gift from Bushra Raj (Addgene plasmid # 227775 ; http://n2t.net/addgene:227775 ; RRID:Addgene_227775)
