[The description below was written by a language model from this plasmid's Addgene catalogue record and pLannotate feature annotations shown in this document.]
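Description:
p133Tol2-Olactb:MCS, hsp70l-mcherry-CreERT2 is a Tol2 transposon-based zebrafish expression plasmid, catalogued at roughly 15.7 kb (the sequenced record annotated here is about 15.2 kb). It is propagated in E. coli on a pBluescript-type backbone, with a high-copy ColE1/pUC origin, an f1 phage origin, and a β-lactamase gene under its own promoter for ampicillin selection. Remnants of the lac promoter/operator, lacZα and flanking T3 and T7 promoters are also present. The Tol2 arms that would mediate transposase-dependent genomic integration are implied by the backbone name but are not picked up in the feature table.

The plasmid carries two expression units. In the first, the Olactb promoter (by its name probably a medaka β-actin promoter for broad expression, although the record does not expand it) drives a short BFP-MCS insert, a blue fluorescent marker followed by a multiple cloning site into which further sequences can be placed. The automated annotation calls a roughly 720 bp fluorescent protein reading frame in this position mCerulean rather than BFP, likely reflecting sequence similarity among GFP-derived variants. The large unannotated stretch upstream of it presumably holds the promoter. In the second unit, on the opposite strand, the heat-shock-inducible hsp70l promoter drives mCherry-T2A-CreERT2. The self-cleaving T2A peptide lets mCherry report induction while releasing a separate Cre recombinase fused to the mutated oestrogen receptor ligand-binding domain, which keeps Cre inactive until tamoxifen-type ligand is supplied. Recombination at loxP sites therefore requires both heat shock and drug. A fragment of a Gateway attB1 site next to mCherry suggests recombinational assembly. The associated publication concerns barcoding Notch signalling in the developing brain, consistent with use as a cloning scaffold for temporally controlled Cre-based recording in transgenic zebrafish.
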