Features (pLannotate 1.2.2; 18 found; start..end, strand, type, name):
      5..22      +  promoter       T7 promoter (fragment): promoter for bacteriophage T7 RNA polymerase
     79..1014    -  CDS            ERT2: mutated ligand-binding domain of the human estrogen receptor (Feil et al., 1997)
   1027..2052    -  CDS            Cre: site-specific recombinase Cre is a site-specific recombinase from bacteriophage P1. Recombination occurs at loxP sequences.
   2113..2820    -  CDS            mCherry: mCherry is a basic (constitutively fluorescent) red fluorescent protein published in 2004, derived from Discosoma sp.. It is reported to be a very rapidly-maturing monomer with low acid sensitivity.
   2853..2870    -  protein_bind   attB1 (fragment): mutant version of attB; core recombination site for the Gateway® BP reaction BP Clonase™
   4997..5037    -  misc_feature   MCS (fragment): pBluescript multiple cloning site
   5050..5068    -  promoter       T3 promoter: promoter for bacteriophage T3 RNA polymerase
   5111..5133    -  protein_bind   lac operator (fragment): The lac repressor binds to the lac operator to inhibit transcription in E. coli. This inhibition can be relieved by adding lactose or isopropyl-β-D-thiogalactopyranoside (IPTG). lac repressor encoded by lacI
   5137..5167    -  promoter       lac promoter: promoter for the E. coli lac operon
   5182..5203    -  protein_bind   CAP binding site: CAP binding activates transcription in the presence of cAMP. E. coli catabolite activator protein
   5216..5308    -  CDS            lacI (fragment): lac repressor; lacI; The lac repressor binds to the lac operator to inhibit transcription in E. coli. This inhibition can be relieved by adding lactose or isopropyl-β-D-thiogalactopyranoside (IPTG).
   5491..6079    -  rep_origin     ori: high-copy-number ColE1/pMB1/pBR322/pUC origin of replication
   6250..7110    -  CDS            AmpR: β-lactamase; bla; confers resistance to ampicillin, carbenicillin, and related antibiotics
   7111..7215    -  promoter       AmpR promoter: bla
   7268..7696    -  rep_origin     f1 ori (sequence partly withheld): f1 bacteriophage origin of replication; arrow indicates direction of (+) strand synthesis
   7701..7856    -  CDS            lacZα (fragment): LacZα fragment of β-galactosidase; lacZ fragment
   7864..7882    +  promoter       T7 promoter: promoter for bacteriophage T7 RNA polymerase
  14379..15098   +  CDS            mCerulean: enhanced monomeric variant of CFP (Rizzo et al., 2004) mammalian codon-optimized
>Addgene plasmid #227775 | p133Tol2-Olactb:MCS, hsp70l-mcherry-CreERT2 | addgene full sequence | sequence record 455547 | Addgene NGS Result
TACGTAATACGACTCACTATAGTTCTAGAGGCTCGAGAGGCCTTGAATTCCGCCAGGGAGCTCAGATCTT
CATCAAGCTGTGGCAGGGAAACCCTCTGCCTCCCCCGTGATGTAATACTTTTGCAAGGAATGCGATGAAG
TAGAGCCCGCAGTGGCCAAGTGGCTTTGGTCCGTCTCCTCCACGGATGCCCCTCCACGGCTAGTGGGCGC
ATGTAGGCGGTGGGCGTCCGCCGCCTCCAGCAGCAGGTCATAGAGGGGCACCACGTTCTTGCACTTCATG
CTGTACAGATGCTCCATGCCTTTGTTACTCATGTGCCTGATGTGGGAGAGGATGAGGAGGAGCTGGGCCA
GCCGCTGGTGCTGCTGCTGCAGGGTCAGGCCTGCCTTGGCCATCAGGTGGATCAAAGTGTCTGTGATCTT
GTCCAGGACTCGGTGGATATGGTCCTTCTCTTCCAGAGACTTCAGGGTGCTGGACAGAAATGTGTACACT
CCAGAATTAAGCAAAATAATAGATTTGAGGCACACAAACTCCTCTCCCTGCAGATTCATCATGCGGAACC
GAGATGATGTAGCCAGCAGCATGTCGAAGATCTCCACCATGCCCTCTACACATTTTCCCTGGTTCCTGTC
CAAGAGCAAGTTAGGAGCAAACAGTAGCTTCACTGGGTGCTCCATGGAGCGCCAGACGAGACCAATCATC
AGGATCTCTAGCCAGGCACATTCTAGAAGGTGGACCTGATCATGGAGGGTCAAATCCACAAAGCCTGGCA
CCCTCTTCGCCCAGTTGATCATGTGAACCAGCTCCCTGTCTGCCAGGTTGGTCAGTAAGCCCATCATCGA
AGCTTCACTGAAGGGTCTGGTAGGATCATACTCGGAATAGAGTATGGGGGGCTCAGCATCCAACAAGGCA
CTGACCATCTGGTCGGCCGTCAGGGACAAGGCCAGGCTGTTCTTCTTAGAGCGTTTGATCATGAGCGGGC
TTGGCCAAAGGTTGGCAGCTCTCATGTCTCCAGCAGATGGCTCGAGATCGCCATCTTCCAGCAGGCGCAC
CATTGCCCCTGTTTCACTATCCAGGTTACGGATATAGTTCATGACAATATTTACATTGGTCCAGCCACCA
GCTTGCATGATCTCCGGTATTGAAACTCCAGCGCGGGCCATATCTCGCGCGGCTCCGACACGGGCACTGT
GTCCAGACCAGGCCAGGTATCTCTGACCAGAGTCATCCTTAGCGCCGTAAATCAATCGATGAGTTGCTTC
AAAAATCCCTTCCAGGGCGCGAGTTGATAGCTGGCTGGTGGCAGATGGCGCGGCAACACCATTTTTTCTG
ACCCGGCAAAACAGGTAGTTATTCGGATCATCAGCTACACCAGAGACGGAAATCCATCGCTCGACCAGTT
TAGTTACCCCCAGGCTAAGTGCCTTCTCTACACCTGCGGTGCTAACCAGCGTTTTCGTTCTGCCAATATG
GATTAACATTCTCCCACCGTCAGTACGTGAGATATCTTTAACCCTGATCCTGGCAATTTCGGCTATACGT
AACAGGGTGTTATAAGCAATCCCCAGAAATGCCAGATTACGTATATCCTGGCAGCGATCGCTATTTTCCA
TGAGTGAACGAACCTGGTCGAAATCAGTGCGTTCGAACGCTAGAGCCTGTTTTGCACGTTCACCGGCATC
AACGTTTTCTTTTCGGATCCGCCGCATAACCAGTGAAACAGCATTGCTGTCACTTGGTCGTGGCAGCCCG
GACCGACGATGAAGCATGTTTAGCTGGCCCAAATGTTGCTGGATAGTTTTTACTGCCAGACCGCGCGCCT
GAAGATATAGAAGATAATCGCGAACATCTTCAGGTTCTGCGGGAAACCATTTCCGGTTATTCAACTTGCA
CCATGCCGCCCACGACCGGCAAACGGACAGAAGCATTTTCCAGGTATGCTCAGAAAACGCCTGGCGATCC
CTGAACATGTCCATCAGGTTCTTGCGAACCTCATCACTCGTTGCATCGACCGGTAATGCAGGCAAATTTT
GGTGTACGGTCAGTAAATTGGAGCTAGCAGGGCCGGGATTCTCCTCCACGTCACCGCATGTTAGAAGACT
TCCTCTGCCCTCCTTGTACAGCTCGTCCATGCCGCCGGTGGAGTGGCGGCCCTCGGCGCGTTCGTACTGT
TCCACGATGGTGTAGTCCTCGTTGTGGGAGGTGATGTCCAACTTGATGTTGACGTTGTAGGCGCCGGGCA
GCTGCACGGGCTTCTTGGCCTTGTAGGTGGTCTTGACCTCAGCGTCGTAGTGGCCGCCGTCCTTCAGCTT
CAGCCTCTGCTTGATCTCGCCCTTCAGGGCGCCGTCCTCGGGGTACATCCGCTCGGAGGAGGCCTCCCAG
CCCATGGTCTTCTTCTGCATTACGGGGCCGTCGGAGGGGAAGTTGGTGCCGCGCAGCTTCACCTTGTAGA
TGAACTCGCCGTCCTGCAGGGAGGAGTCCTGGGTCACGGTCACCACGCCGCCGTCCTCGAAGTTCATCAC
GCGCTCCCACTTGAAGCCCTCGGGGAAGGACAGCTTCAAGTAGTCGGGGATGTCGGCGGGGTGCTTCACG
TAGGCCTTGGAGCCGTACATGAACTGAGGGGACAGGATGTCCCAGGCGAAGGGCAGGGGGCCACCCTTGG
TCACCTTCAGCTTGGCGGTCTGGGTGCCCTCGTAGGGGCGGCCCTCGCCCTCGCCCTCGATCTCGAACTC
GTGGCCGTTCACGGAGCCCTCCATGTGCACCTTGAAGCGCATGAACTCCTTGATGATGGCCATGTTATCC
TCCTCGCCCTTGCTCACCATGGTGGCCGGCCCATATGGCCCGGGCCGTTCAACTTTTTTGTACAAACTTG
GCAGGAAAAAAAAACAATTAGAATTAATTTTATATTTATACAATTTATGGTGCAATTGTTTCATTATGAA
AGGATTTTTCTAGTCAACAAGTGAAATTCTCTTAATAACCAAGTTATTATTAGTTGTACAAGTAAAACGC
TAATTTTCTTTTGTAGACAACATTAACACAAATTCATTTAGGACATTTGCTAGTATTTATGGTTATTATG
CTCATATAAAATAATGTCAGCAACATAAAGTAAATGCCCGTCTGTTCATTGCTTTTTTTAAAAATCCTTA
TTGTGAAAACGGGAAATATAATTTTCTAGTAGACCTAAAATAAGATGAACATAGGCAGTCCACATGTAAA
AAGATTACATATACAAAGTTGATTTTTTGACATTAAGTACATATAATCTCTATATAATTCTGATTAGCCA
ATAGAGTACAATATATTGAGACTTACCTTACAGTAGATTCTTAAATAGAGCGAATAAACACCTCGTCGGG
GAAAAAGTCCTGTCAGGCTGCTCTTTTCTTCTTTGTCAAGTCGCTTCTCTTCGGTTGAGTTTCTCTGCGG
TCTCTCTTTCGCCCTTTAAATACAGCAGAGCGCGCACCCGTTCAGACTCTACACTGTTCTGGAAGCCTCC
AGTGAATTCGACCAATCAAAACACAGCAGGCAGCCGCGTCACTTCTTCAGCTGTCATTGAGAGGAGCCGC
TGAGAGGAATGTAGTGGAGATTTCCAGAGTTTTACCGTGAAATTACGCGAAACAGCGGTCAAAAATACAA
AGAGATTTAAAATGTTTTTTTTATTTGAGTGTTTTATTGTACTTATTGCTGAAATATGTGCGGTTGTGTG
ATGTGTTGTTTTTCCAGTTGCAATGAATGAACAAACTAAAATGATAAAATGTTTGAACGATTCAGTAAAA
AAAAATGCAATAAAAAAATCTTGCTGAAATGTTTTACACAGTAGCAAAATCGGGCCTGTGGTGTTTTCAG
CTACATAGAAGGCAAACCTGTTTTATATAAGCTAATAGCTTTGGTCAGATTTGTTTAACGTTTCAACAAA
ACAAATGGATGTTTACTGTACTATATTGATTGGTTAAAACCAATACTTTATTCTGGGATTGCAGTCTTAA
CTATTTTTGTAGTGTTAAAACCAACTTGCTAACTTGAGAGGTCATGTTTACCCTCAGAGAAATAGGCACA
AGTCTCTTTGTTTAATATTGGAGATCATCCTCCTTGTTCAGTCGTGGTCTGTATTTAATTTTAATGTATA
TGATTGCCGTAAAAGTGTTAGAAAGTTTACCCTGGTGCTATGAAATCAATCTGCTGCTTTTGACCCAGTT
AGTGTGTCTTTAATCTAACTTAATGAGACCCCAGTGTGGTCAACAATCAATAGAAACAAAGTGTGTTGTT
TTATAACTGTTAACTCCTATTATTTTTTATCTTCTGTAGCATATAGACAAAACATGCTCGTTCTAATAGT
TTAATAAAATTAATTTGATTTTTGGAAATAACCAAGCGACACCCCATCCGGAGTCGACGGGCCCATCTGG
CCTGTGTTTCAGACACCAGGGAGTCCTAGGAGATCTGCGAAGATACGGCCACGGGTGCTCTTGATCCTGT
GGCTGATTTTGGACTGTGCTGCTCGCAGCTGCTGATGAATCACATACTTCCTCCATTTTCTTCCACTGAT
TGACTGTTATAATTTCCCTAATTTCCAGGTCAAGGTGCTGTGCATTGTGGTAATAGATGTGACATGACGT
CACTTCCAAAGGACCAATGAACATGTCTGACCAATTTCATATAATGTGAAAACGATTTTCATAGGCAGAA
TAAATAACATTTAAATTAAACTGGGCATCAGCGCAATTCAATTGGTTTGGTAATAGCAAGGGAAAATAGA
ATGAAGTGATCTCCAAAAAATAAGTACTTTTTGACTGTAAATAAAATTGTAAGGAGTAAAAAGTACTTTT
TTTTCTAAAAAAATGTAATTAAGTAAAAGTAAAAGTATTGATTTTTAATTGTACTCAAGTAAAGTAAAAA
TCCCCAAAAATAATACTTAAGTACAGTAATCAAGTAAAATTACTCAAGTACTTTACACCTCTGGTTCTTG
ACCCCCTACCTTCAGCAAGCCCAGCAGATCCACTAGTTCTAGAGCGGCCGCCACCGCGGTGGAGCTCCAG
CTTTTGTTCCCTTTAGTGAGGGTTAATTGCGCGCTTGGCGTAATCATGGTCATAGCTGTTTCCTGTGTGA
AATTGTTATCCGCTCACAATTCCACACAACATACGAGCCGGAAGCATAAAGTGTAAAGCCTGGGGTGCCT
AATGAGTGAGCTAACTCACATTAATTGCGTTGCGCTCACTGCCCGCTTTCCAGTCGGGAAACCTGTCGTG
CCAGCTGCATTAATGAATCGGCCAACGCGCGGGGAGAGGCGGTTTGCGTATTGGGCGCTCTTCCGCTTCC
TCGCTCACTGACTCGCTGCGCTCGGTCGTTCGGCTGCGGCGAGCGGTATCAGCTCACTCAAAGGCGGTAA
TACGGTTATCCACAGAATCAGGGGATAACGCAGGAAAGAACATGTGAGCAAAAGGCCAGCAAAAGGCCAG
GAACCGTAAAAAGGCCGCGTTGCTGGCGTTTTTCCATAGGCTCCGCCCCCCTGACGAGCATCACAAAAAT
CGACGCTCAAGTCAGAGGTGGCGAAACCCGACAGGACTATAAAGATACCAGGCGTTTCCCCCTGGAAGCT
CCCTCGTGCGCTCTCCTGTTCCGACCCTGCCGCTTACCGGATACCTGTCCGCCTTTCTCCCTTCGGGAAG
CGTGGCGCTTTCTCATAGCTCACGCTGTAGGTATCTCAGTTCGGTGTAGGTCGTTCGCTCCAAGCTGGGC
TGTGTGCACGAACCCCCCGTTCAGCCCGACCGCTGCGCCTTATCCGGTAACTATCGTCTTGAGTCCAACC
CGGTAAGACACGACTTATCGCCACTGGCAGCAGCCACTGGTAACAGGATTAGCAGAGCGAGGTATGTAGG
CGGTGCTACAGAGTTCTTGAAGTGGTGGCCTAACTACGGCTACACTAGAAGAACAGTATTTGGTATCTGC
GCTCTGCTGAAGCCAGTTACCTTCGGAAAAAGAGTTGGTAGCTCTTGATCCGGCAAACAAACCACCGCTG
GTAGCGGTGGTTTTTTTGTTTGCAAGCAGCAGATTACGCGCAGAAAAAAAGGATCTCAAGAAGATCCTTT
GATCTTTTCTACGGGGTCTGACGCTCAGTGGAACGAAAACTCACGTTAAGGGATTTTGGTCATGAGATTA
TCAAAAAGGATCTTCACCTAGATCCTTTTAAATTAAAAATGAAGTTTTAAATCAATCTAAAGTATATATG
AGTAAACTTGGTCTGACAGTTACCAATGCTTAATCAGTGAGGCACCTATCTCAGCGATCTGTCTATTTCG
TTCATCCATAGTTGCCTGACTCCCCGTCGTGTAGATAACTACGATACGGGAGGGCTTACCATCTGGCCCC
AGTGCTGCAATGATACCGCGAGACCCACGCTCACCGGCTCCAGATTTATCAGCAATAAACCAGCCAGCCG
GAAGGGCCGAGCGCAGAAGTGGTCCTGCAACTTTATCCGCCTCCATCCAGTCTATTAATTGTTGCCGGGA
AGCTAGAGTAAGTAGTTCGCCAGTTAATAGTTTGCGCAACGTTGTTGCCATTGCTACAGGCATCGTGGTG
TCACGCTCGTCGTTTGGTATGGCTTCATTCAGCTCCGGTTCCCAACGATCAAGGCGAGTTACATGATCCC
CCATGTTGTGCAAAAAAGCGGTTAGCTCCTTCGGTCCTCCGATCGTTGTCAGAAGTAAGTTGGCCGCAGT
GTTATCACTCATGGTTATGGCAGCACTGCATAATTCTCTTACTGTCATGCCATCCGTAAGATGCTTTTCT
GTGACTGGTGAGTACTCAACCAAGTCATTCTGAGAATAGTGTATGCGGCGACCGAGTTGCTCTTGCCCGG
CGTCAATACGGGATAATACCGCGCCACATAGCAGAACTTTAAAAGTGCTCATCATTGGAAAACGTTCTTC
GGGGCGAAAACTCTCAAGGATCTTACCGCTGTTGAGATCCAGTTCGATGTAACCCACTCGTGCACCCAAC
TGATCTTCAGCATCTTTTACTTTCACCAGCGTTTCTGGGTGAGCAAAAACAGGAAGGCAAAATGCCGCAA
AAAAGGGAATAAGGGCGACACGGAAATGTTGAATACTCATACTCTTCCTTTTTCAATATTATTGAAGCAT
TTATCAGGGTTATTGTCTCATGAGCGGATACATATTTGAATGTATTTAGAAAAATAAACAAATAGGGGTT
CCGCGCACATTTCCCCGAAAAGTGCCACCTAAATTGTAAGCGTTAATATTTTGTTAAAATTCGCGTTAAA
TTTTTGTTAAATCAGCTCATTTTTTAACCAATAGGCCGAAATCGGCAAAATCCCTTATAAATCAAAAGAA
TAGACCGAGATAGGGT
[37 nt withheld, positions 7367-7403]
AAAGAACGTGGACTCCAACGTCAAAGG
[49 nt withheld, positions 7431-7479]
T
[91 nt withheld, positions 7481-7571]
G
[124 nt withheld, positions 7573-7696]
CCCATTCGCCATTCAGGCTGCGCAACTGTTGGGAAGGGCGATCGGTGCGGGCCTCTTCGCTATTACGCCA
GCTGGCGAAAGGGGGATGTGCTGCAAGGCGATTAAGTTGGGTAACGCCAGGGTTTTCCCAGTCACGACGT
TGTAAAACGACGGCCAGTGAGCGCGCGTAATACGACTCACTATAGGGCGAATTGGGTACCAAATAGTAGG
AATTACCCACCTGTACAAGTGCTGAAAACTTGGATGAATAAGCCCGTTTGCCATTTTCTACTGCTATTTT
AAATCTTTTCTGTATTTGTCTGCATTTGTCTTTACCCTTGAATAAATGTTTTAGTTGTTTTTTTTCAATT
ATGACTGTGTTTAACAGACATTATTACAATAATATGTAATAGTAGTACACACTATTATTATGTAATAGTA
CTTGTTGACTGTATTTGAGAACTGGACCGAGTGAGTGTTACGTCACCCATTCAAAATGACTTACTTCTGG
CTCCAACAAAATGAAGTTAATTCAGTTGCCATTTTTCACTGTATGGACATCGCCGTGTTGGAGCTAGACG
TTGCCAATAAGCAAGAAAGAGCCGAGATGCGTCGAGTCTGAGTCACCGTTCCTATGGCAACCCCTCTAAC
CAATCAGAAGTAAGCTTGTTGGAAGTCCACAGCCTACCACTTGAAAGCGGGCTGCACAAAATCTGTCAAA
CGTTTTGAACGTTGGATGTGAGAGCACATACTTTTATTAAGGCATCTGGTTGGTCAGTTTATAATATCAA
CAACTTGGGCTACAGAAAAGAAAAGTTATTACAGAAATTATGATTAACAAGTACATGTTAAATAAAGATT
TTAATATGAATGCCACCACTGGAGCATTCATGCCATTTGGAGCTTCTTCCTGTTTGGATCACTAGAAGGA
GGAGGTCACTCATTACAGTTCTCATATACAGTCGTTGGTTGGTTGGTTGGTTGGTAGATTGATTGATTGA
TTGATTGATTGATTGATTGATTGATTGATTGATTGATTGATTGATTGATTGATTGATTGATTGGTAGTCA
AAATAAGAAATAATTTCCACAGATTCATTACAGAAATGATTAAATGCATACATAAAAAACTGGGGGGGGG
GGGGGATACAACAACACACTTAAGTCACATTTGCCTACGTAAAGAAAAGTAAAGAAAATCAATAGCTATA
TTTTACATCTCCTTTTTTTGCTGTCTTTTAATTAGCCTTGTTTTGCTGTTATCTTGATTGAAACTGTAAC
TTCTTCACCTGCTTCTTTTCTTTGTAGGTTTTGCCAGCCCAGAAACAGGCATGGCTGTGCAAGGCCAGAG
CACCATGCACAATGCGCTGCATGTCTTCATGAACGGCTCAATGTCCTCAGTCCAGGGCTCAGCCAACGAC
CCCATCTTCCTCCTTCACCATGCTTTCATTGACAGGTAACAAACACGTCATGACATTAGACTGCACAGTT
TTTGACAAAGTTCATACAATCTGTTGTTTATAGCTGCTACAATTAGTGAAGTTTGTGAATGTACTTGGAT
GAGCAGCGAAAGATCAATTGAGATCAATTGTTAGAGTTTGGTTGCCCTGCAGAGCAAAGAACAAAAAATA
ATCTGGTGGCTTTACTGCGTGAGGTTATTATTGGTGGAATAGAAACACAAAACATAATTGCATTTATTTG
TTTAATTTTTTATCTTATCTTAACTTTCATCTTGCATATTTGTTTCTTACATCATTTCTAGCATCTTTGA
GCGCTGGCTAAGAACTCATCAGCCTCCCCGGTCCATCTACCCACGTACCAATGCACCAATTGGCCACAAT
GACGGCTACTACATGGTGCCATTCCTTCCTCTTTATAGGAATGGAGACTACCTCCTGTCCAACAATGCTC
TTGGATACGAGTACGCCTACCTGTTGGACCCAGGTCATTGCACAACACCAGAAATGCCCTCTGATCTGCA
AAAGACGTGAATATCTGTTCAGACACCCATATCCACTCTGTTCCACACAGGTCAGAGGTTTGTCCAGGAG
TTCTTGACAGAGGTGTAAAAAGTACTCAAAAATTTTACTCAAGTGAAAGTACAAGTACTTAGGGAAAATT
TTACTCAATTAAAAGTAAAAGTATCTGGCTAGAATCTTACTTGAGTAAAAGTAAAAAAGTACTCCATTAA
AATTGTACTTGAGTATTAAGGAAGTAAAAGTAAAAGCAAGAAAGAAAACTAGAGATTCTTGTTTAAGCTT
TTAATCTCAAAAAACATTAAATGAAATGCATACAAGGTTTTATCCTGCTTTAGAACTGTTTGTATTTAAT
TATCAAACTATAAGACAGACAATCTAATGCCAGTACACGCTACTCAAAGTTGTAAAACCTCAGATTTAAC
TTCAGTAGAAGCTGATTCTCAAAATTGTTAGTGTCAAGCCTAGCTCTTTTGGGGCTGAAAAGCAATCCTG
CAGTGCTGAAAAGCCTCTCACAGGCAGCCGATGCGGGAAGAGGTGTATTAGTCTTGATAGAGAGGCTGCA
AATAGCAGGAAACGTGAGCAGAGACTCCCTGGTGTCTGAAACACAGGCCAGATGGGCCCTCGAGCAGGGG
GATCATCTAATCAAGCACAAATAAGGGGCGTGTAACACAAAAGCCAGCGACCCTTTCCAATGCAAATCAA
ACTTGCAATTCTTTGCCGTTTTTATCATTTAAGTGTCGGCTTAAGGTCCACTATCAGATGTAAACAGCCT
TATCTAACAAAGGTATCATTACATTCTGAAATTCTCAGGCATGCAAGCTAGCTTATGACGCACTAGGGAG
TGCCACCCTTCCTTTCGCCCTAACTTCGTGATAACTCGCGCGTTTCACTCAACAGCTGCATCCGCCCTAG
TGCTACTGGGAGTTGTAGTATACAAGACGCTTACAGGCTGAATGTTCTGTCAAGACCCCGCCTCTAGCAC
TTTGGGAATTCAATTACAGTGGTCATGAATATTATATCTAACCACAGAGCTAAAGAAAAAACATACCAAG
ACAGTTTTTTTTCTGTTGATGGGTGGTCATTCTACATTGAAGTGAATGGGGTCTGACTGGTTTGTTTTAC
GTGTCAGCTAGTGCTTTCTTGGTGAACTGATCTGGCTCATTTTTTTACTCTGACCTCATCTGAGAATTGT
TCAAAACAAATGCACGATATTTAATACTGCTGATAAGAAGGATTCGCTTCACTTGCAGGTGAACCCTGGT
GTGGCAATAGTGTTAATGAAAACAAACTACTCGGCAGTAAAAGTATGTGACATGAATAAAAAAAAATCAC
AAACTGGAAGAAGATCAGATCATGAAAGAATTGTAAGAATGTCCCATTGTACGATGTGTTGTGGTAAAGT
GGTGAAGTCACTTATCAATCCATGATGGTCAGAGAACTAGCAGGACTGGTTTTCTTTTCTTTGTTTTTTT
TTATTTCCTTCATCCTGGTACTGCCCACTTCTGGCCTTCAAACAAAGTCAAGTATTTTTTTTATTCAAAA
GCAGATCAAATTTAGAAGGTAACATCATCTGCCCATTTGAATCAAGTCTGTAGAACTATCTTAGTATGAA
CTTGCCATAATGCTTCATAAGAAGTGATTGCAAATCACCTACCACACAGCTGGATGAGCTGGAACTCTGA
CACATACATTCATTCACCTGCAATCACGTAAGGAGCCTACTACGAAGGGACACTCCTGTGAGGCAGGATT
ACATCCTTTCCCAGCCAACCCCTGTCTGTGTTTTTCCAGTTTCAGCAGTCAGTCCTTCCAGTGTGCTCTT
AACTTTACCAGAACCCGCCCTCCCAGAATACTGACAAATAGAAATAAAAATGTGTTTTAGATGGACGCAC
CTTGAATGGGTTACAGATTTCATTTCAGGCCTGTAAATAAGTAAATGCAGTGAGTTGGCCTTTGATCGAC
AAGAACGATTCATTCCATATGAGAGTGTTTTTTATGAGAGATTTAAAACTCTTACATAAAGAATTATTTA
CATACAACTCTCGAGAGAGAACTGTTTCACCCCACAAGCAGAAGCTTTTATTTCAGCGGGTTAATAAAAC
AAAACAAAAATGGACATTTAAAAGTTAGGTCTGCTGATCAGAAATGCAAGAATCTGCTAATTCAGAAGGA
AATGAAGCATGTTTTGTTTGAAACTTGATTAAAAAGCTGAAACGTTTCCATGTATAAAGTGGAAATGTGT
TGATGAAAATAAAGACCATTTAAAACTTAAAGCCACGAATGAATTTAAGGAAGAGGAGATGGCATTTAGC
ATAAAAGAATTGGTGTAACTGAGAGCGAGGAAGAGGAAGTGGTACAAGAGGAAGAAAAGTAGTTGCTGCT
TGTGTCTCGCAGACAGTGACATGTTTAAATGGCCTCTGGGTTATTTAACTTGTATGGGCAGCTATGTTTC
TGGAGCAAAAAAAGTTTAAATAAACTGTGAAACTAATGAATGGAAGACAAGTAAGGTAAAAGCAAAGAAC
CCTAAGCCTATAAAACCCAAAGTCAGGAAAGTTACACCCTTTGCAGTAAACCACAGAGAGGAAATAAGAG
CATGTGTGACTTTATTTGTCTCTCTCTGAGTTTAATCGATTAAGGTGAATGTATAGTAGCGTATGGGTTG
GGTCTGACAGTGGTTATTTTCACTCAATAGGTCATTTATGACTAAAAGAAGATGCAAGTCAGCCTTAATG
TCCTCTTATGTGGACCTTTTTTCTTCATTTGTAGGGGAAAGAGGAAGTAGCAAGAGCTCTGAGAAGTTAA
CAAGAATCCAGACTAATGCCATACATGGTCAATTGGTATTAGTGAGATTGAGTTTTTACCATTGCTTAGT
GGGAAAAGTGGTTATTGTCCATCCTCTGACAGGGCACTTTTACAGTCCATAGTGTCTTTTGTGAGTCATG
TGTTTGGCTTGGAGGGTCTGTGACTCCATCTGAGGTGGCATTCTGCTTTCCAGAGTGTACAGCAACATCC
ACGTTGTAATTGTCCTCAAATTGCATCAAACATATCTTGCATTTCCAGACTGAAATCTTGAGAGACAGGT
TTTAAGAGGAAAAGTATTCACAGGGAGGAGCAGCCTGTGCTCTGCTGTTTGAATGATCAGATAAGCAGGG
GGACTTGCTCGACAGCTTTATACAGGTTCATATTTTATATTTATTTGAAACTTTGTAAACTCTATATGTA
TTAATATTTGTTCAAGAAACATTATATCCTTAGATTAGGCCTCACATCAATCCCTATCCTTTTATTTTCC
CCTAGCCCGTTACTGTTATCGCCTCCCTCTTTCTACGCTCAGTGCACCACAGCGTGCACCCGACGTGCCC
CAGTGAGTGACGCTGGACCAATCACATGCCGCGATTCCGAAAGTTTACCTTTTATGGAAAGAGCCGGGCA
ACGGACGGACTATAAATACCACGTGCCCACGGCTAGCAAATTCACTCTGAGCGCCGTCACACACAGCTTG
TGCGGGATATCATTCGCCTGAAACCGATTCCCTTGAAACGAAAAGCCCCCCACCCAAAGGTAAGATAGAG
ACGATATTTGGTTTAATTCAAATGTTTTGGAAACCTTACGATTGTTTAATTGTGCAGTTTAATTCTTAAT
TGGAGGTGACCATTAGCAGAATTTTGTGGCCACTAAATTTATTTTTAGGCCTGAAATGGTTAAACTTTTA
ATTATCTTTTTAAAATTGACAATTTTGTTTGTTTTGGCATCAATCAAGTTGTACCAAAATTAGCCACTTA
AACGCACAGGTGCCAATTGATTGTAACCGGCAAATGGCTTTTCAGTTTGGTTTTAATTGTATATTTTATA
TAGGCAACTAAATAATTACTATTCGTATCTTACATGGTGGGGTGAATTTTTCGAGTCCTTCTACGGACGT
TACCCGTCCGAGTTGAGGGTGTCTGGATCCTGGCGGGTCCCTTTGTGCGCCGTTACGGGGTGTGACCTAC
TTTAGCATATTAGCCTAGCTTCATGCTAACACGCCCTTCTAGACTTGACTCTGAATCCTCACATGTAGGG
GGGTGGGACTGTTATACATTTGTTTGTATAAAATGTAATAACCCTTAAAGCATTTTAAATGTATTCGATT
AAATTGACCATGTAACTGTAGTTTGACGGCGAAGAAAAGGGCAAATGACAAATCATTCATTCAAGAAAAG
GCGTGGCTTTCAGGAAATGATTGATCAGTCATGGGCTCGCACACGTTTTAATTTCCTACTAAAGCTTGAC
GGGTCGTGGTGCTTTATGCCAGCAACGACTTCGCACAAATTATGACGCAGTGATTAAGAAATTTTTCAGT
CTTGTGTAACAATGGGAGGGAACGGGGACAAAGTAGAGCTGTAATGAACCAGTGGGAGTAGGCTTTCGTC
GCCGGGTCCGATAGTCTAAAGTCCCTCCCCTCTTGCTGTACTTTGGCCGCGTGCCTTGCCGGTAGCCGCA
AAGCTGCTCAAAACCGAACTATGTCCTTATATGGTAACAAGAGAATGCAGCACCACTTCCTTTTGTCTGG
GCTCGGAATGTAGCGCTCTACCTCCACCAAGCGGACACTTTGGGGAACTGCCGCTCCCTGACAGGAAATG
GGACATCTGACTGCAAAGCAGATGCAGATGGGCGTGTCTTTGGTGTTAACGCCTTTTTTGTTTGTTCTTT
TCCAGTTTAGCCGTCGACACCGGTCTGACAACATGGTGAGCAAGGGCGAGGAGCTGTTCACCGGGGTGGT
GCCCATCCTGGTCGAGCTGGACGGCGACGTAAACGGCCACAAGTTCAGCGTGTCCGGCGAGGGCGAGGGC
GATGCCACCTACGGCAAGCTGACCCTGAAGTTCATCTGCACCACCGGCAAGCTGCCCGTGCCCTGGCCCA
CCCTCGTGACCACCCTGACCTGGGGCGTGCAGTGCTTCGCCCGCTACCCCGACCACATGAAGCAGCACGA
CTTCTTCAAGTCCGCCATGCCCGAAGGCTACGTCCAGGAGCGCACCATCTTCTTCAAGGACGACGGCAAC
TACAAGACCCGCGCCGAGGTGAAGTTCGAGGGCGACACCCTGGTGAACCGCATCGAGCTGAAGGGCATCG
ACTTCAAGGAGGACGGCAACATCCTGGGGCACAAGCTGGAGTACAACGCCATCAGCGACAACGTCTATAT
CACCGCCGACAAGCAGAAGAACGGCATCAAGGCCAACTTCAAGATCCGCCACAACATCGAGGACGGCAGC
GTGCAGCTCGCCGACCACTACCAGCAGAACACCCCCATCGGCGACGGCCCCGTGCTGCTGCCCGACAACC
ACTACCTGAGCACCCAGTCCAAGCTGAGCAAAGACCCCAACGAGAAGCGCGATCACATGGTCCTGCTGGA
GTTCGTGACCGCCGCCGGGATCACTCTCGGCATGGACGAGCTGTACAAGTAAAGCGGCGTACGACCTCGA
GACAAATGGCAGCCCGGGGGATCCAAACTCGAGAAAGCTAGCAAACCATGGTACGATGAT
